>Addgene plasmid #193591 | pXPR_003 sgRELA guide 1 | addgene full sequence | sequence record 379947 | Addgene NGS Result
TAACAAATTGGCTGTGGTATATAAAATTATTCATAATGATAGTAGGAGGCTTGGTAGGTTTAAGAATAGT
TTTTGCTGTACTTTCTATAGTGAATAGAGTTAGGCAGGGATATTCACCATTATCGTTTCAGACCCACCTC
CCAACCCCGAGGGGACCCAGAGAGGGCCTATTTCCCATGATTCCTTCATATTTGCATATACGATACAAGG
CTGTTAGAGAGATAATTAGAATTAATTTGACTGTAAACACAAAGATATTAGTACAAAATACGTGACGTAG
AAAGTAATAATTTCTTGGGTAGTTTGCAGTTTTAAAATTATGTTTTAAAATGGACTATCATATGCTTACC
GTAACTTGAAAGTATTTCGATTTCTTGGCTTTATATATCTTGTGGAAAGGACGAAACACCGGCTTCCGCT
ACAAGTGCGAGGTTTTAGAGCTAGAAATAGCAAGTTAAAATAAGGCTAGTCCGTTATCAACTTGAAAAAG
TGGCACCGAGTCGGTGCTTTTTTAAGCTTGGCGTAACTAGATCTTGAGACAAATGGCAGTATTCATCCAC
AATTTTAAAAGAAAAGGGGGGATTGGGGGGTACAGTGCAGGGGAAAGAATAGTAGACATAATAGCAACAG
ACATACAAACTAAAGAATTACAAAAACAAATTACAAAAATTCAAAATTTTCGGGTTTATTACAGGGACAG
CAGAGATCCACTTTGGCGCCGGCTCGAGGGGGCCCGGGTGCAAAGATGGATAAAGTTTTAAACAGAGAGG
AATCTTTGCAGCTAATGGACCTTCTAGGTCTTGAAAGGAGTGGGAATTGGCTCCGGTGCCCGTCAGTGGG
CAGAGCGCACATCGCCCACAGTCCCCGAGAAGTTGGGGGGAGGGGTCGGCAATTGATCCGGTGCCTAGAG
AAGGTGGCGCGGGGTAAACTGGGAAAGTGATGTCGTGTACTGGCTCCGCCTTTTTCCCGAGGGTGGGGGA
GAACCGTATATAAGTGCAGTAGTCGCCGTGAACGTTCTTTTTCGCAACGGGTTTGCCGCCAGAACACAGG
TAAGTGCCGTGTGTGGTTCCCGCGGGCCTGGCCTCTTTACGGGTTATGGCCCTTGCGTGCCTTGAATTAC
TTCCACCTGGCTGCAGTACGTGATTCTTGATCCCGAGCTTCGGGTTGGAAGTGGGTGGGAGAGTTCGAGG
CCTTGCGCTTAAGGAGCCCCTTCGCCTCGTGCTTGAGTTGAGGCCTGGCCTGGGCGCTGGGGCCGCCGCG
TGCGAATCTGGTGGCACCTTCGCGCCTGTCTCGCTGCTTTCGATAAGTCTCTAGCCATTTAAAATTTTTG
ATGACCTGCTGCGACGCTTTTTTTCTGGCAAGATAGTCTTGTAAATGCGGGCCAAGATCTGCACACTGGT
ATTTCGGTTTTTGGGGCCGCGGGCGGCGACGGGGCCCGTGCGTCCCAGCGCACATGTTCGGCGAGGCGGG
GCCTGCGAGCGCGGCCACCGAGAATCGGACGGGGGTAGTCTCAAGCTGGCCGGCCTGCTCTGGTGCCTGG
CCTCGCGCCGCCGTGTATCGCCCCGCCCTGGGCGGCAAGGCTGGCCCGGTCGGCACCAGTTGCGTGAGCG
GAAAGATGGCCGCTTCCCGGCCCTGCTGCAGGGAGCTCAAAATGGAGGACGCGGCGCTCGGGAGAGCGGG
CGGGTGAGTCACCCACACAAAGGAAAAGGGCCTTTCCGTCCTCAGCCGTCGCTTCATGTGACTCCACGGA
GTACCGGGCGCCGTCCAGGCACCTCGATTAGTTCTCGAGCTTTTGGAGTACGTCGTCTTTAGGTTGGGGG
GAGGGGTTTTATGCGATGGAGTTTCCCCACACTGAGTGGGTGGAGACTGAAGTTAGGCCAGCTTGGCACT
TGATGTAATTCTCCTTGGAATTTGCCCTTTTTGAGTTTGGATCTTGGTTCATTCTCAAGCCTCAGACAGT
GGTTCAAAGTTTTTTTCTTCCATTTCAGGTGTCGTGACGTACGGCCACCATGACCGAGTACAAGCCCACG
GTGCGCCTCGCCACCCGCGACGACGTCCCCAGGGCCGTACGCACCCTCGCCGCCGCGTTCGCCGACTACC
CCGCCACGCGCCACACCGTCGATCCGGACCGCCACATCGAGCGGGTCACCGAGCTGCAAGAACTCTTCCT
CACGCGCGTCGGGCTCGACATCGGCAAGGTGTGGGTCGCGGACGACGGCGCCGCCGTGGCGGTCTGGACC
ACGCCGGAGAGCGTCGAAGCGGGGGCGGTGTTCGCCGAGATCGGCCCGCGCATGGCCGAGTTGAGCGGTT
CCCGGCTGGCCGCGCAGCAACAGATGGAAGGCCTCCTGGCGCCGCACCGGCCCAAGGAGCCCGCGTGGTT
CCTGGCCACCGTCGGAGTCTCGCCCGACCACCAGGGCAAGGGTCTGGGCAGCGCCGTCGTGCTCCCCGGA
GTGGAGGCGGCCGAGCGCGCCGGGGTGCCCGCCTTCCTGGAGACCTCCGCGCCCCGCAACCTCCCCTTCT
ACGAGCGGCTCGGCTTCACCGTCACCGCCGACGTCGAGGTGCCCGAAGGACCGCGCACCTGGTGCATGAC
CCGCAAGCCCGGTGCCTGAACGCGTTAAGTCGACAATCAACCTCTGGATTACAAAATTTGTGAAAGATTG
ACTGGTATTCTTAACTATGTTGCTCCTTTTACGCTATGTGGATACGCTGCTTTAATGCCTTTGTATCATG
CTATTGCTTCCCGTATGGCTTTCATTTTCTCCTCCTTGTATAAATCCTGGTTGCTGTCTCTTTATGAGGA
GTTGTGGCCCGTTGTCAGGCAACGTGGCGTGGTGTGCACTGTGTTTGCTGACGCAACCCCCACTGGTTGG
GGCATTGCCACCACCTGTCAGCTCCTTTCCGGGACTTTCGCTTTCCCCCTCCCTATTGCCACGGCGGAAC
TCATCGCCGCCTGCCTTGCCCGCTGCTGGACAGGGGCTCGGCTGTTGGGCACTGACAATTCCGTGGTGTT
GTCGGGGAAATCATCGTCCTTTCCTTGGCTGCTCGCCTGTGTTGCCACCTGGATTCTGCGCGGGACGTCC
TTCTGCTACGTCCCTTCGGCCCTCAATCCAGCGGACCTTCCTTCCCGCGGCCTGCTGCCGGCTCTGCGGC
CTCTTCCGCGTCTTCGCCTTCGCCCTCAGACGAGTCGGATCTCCCTTTGGGCCGCCTCCCCGCGTCGACT
TTAAGACCAATGACTTACAAGGCAGCTGTAGATCTTAGCCACTTTTTAAAAGAAAAGGGGGGACTGGAAG
GGCTAATTCACTCCCAACGAAGACAAGATCTGCTTTTTGCTTGTACTGGGTCTCTCTGGTTAGACCAGAT
CTGAGCCTGGGAGCTCTCTGGCTAACTAGGGAACCCACTGCTTAAGCCTCAATAAAGCTTGCCTTGAGTG
CTTCAAGTAGTGTGTGCCCGTCTGTTGTGTGACTCTGGTAACTAGAGATCCCTCAGACCCTTTTAGTCAG
TGTGGAAAATCTCTAGCAGTACGTATAGTAGTTCATGTCATCTTATTATTCAGTATTTATAACTTGCAAA
GAAATGAATATCAGAGAGTGAGAGGAACTTGTTTATTGCAGCTTATAATGGTTACAAATAAAGCAATAGC
ATCACAAATTTCACAAATAAAGCATTTTTTTCACTGCATTCTAGTTGTGGTTTGTCCAAACTCATCAATG
TATCTTATCATGTCTGGCTCTAGCTATCCCGCCCCTAACTCCGCCCATCCCGCCCCTAACTCCGCCCAGT
TCCGCCCATTCTCCGCCCCATGGCTGACTAATTTTTTTTATTTATGCAGAGGCCGAGGCCGCCTCGGCCT
CTGAGCTATTCCAGAAGTAGTGAGGAGGCTTTTTTGGAGGCCTAGGGACGTACCCAATTCGCCCTATAGT
GAGTCGTATTACGCGCGCTCACTGGCCGTCGTTTTACAACGTCGTGACTGGGAAAACCCTGGCGTTACCC
AACTTAATCGCCTTGCAGCACATCCCCCTTTCGCCAGCTGGCGTAATAGCGAAGAGGCCCGCACCGATCG
CCCTTCCCAACAGTTGCGCAGCCTGAATGGCGAATGGG
[124 nt withheld, positions 4099-4222]
C
[91 nt withheld, positions 4224-4314]
A
[49 nt withheld, positions 4316-4364]
CCTTTGACGTTGGAGTCCACGTTCTTT
[37 nt withheld, positions 4392-4428]
ACCCTATCTCGGTCTATTCTTTTGATTTATAAGGGATTTTGCCGATTTCGGCCTATTGGTTAAAAAATGA
GCTGATTTAACAAAAATTTAACGCGAATTTTAACAAAATATTAACGCTTACAATTTAGGTGGCACTTTTC
GGGGAAATGTGCGCGGAACCCCTATTTGTTTATTTTTCTAAATACATTCAAATATGTATCCGCTCATGAG
ACAATAACCCTGATAAATGCTTCAATAATATTGAAAAAGGAAGAGTATGAGTATTCAACATTTCCGTGTC
GCCCTTATTCCCTTTTTTGCGGCATTTTGCCTTCCTGTTTTTGCTCACCCAGAAACGCTGGTGAAAGTAA
AAGATGCTGAAGATCAGTTGGGTGCACGAGTGGGTTACATCGAACTGGATCTCAACAGCGGTAAGATCCT
TGAGAGTTTTCGCCCCGAAGAACGTTTTCCAATGATGAGCACTTTTAAAGTTCTGCTATGTGGCGCGGTA
TTATCCCGTATTGACGCCGGGCAAGAGCAACTCGGTCGCCGCATACACTATTCTCAGAATGACTTGGTTG
AGTACTCACCAGTCACAGAAAAGCATCTTACGGATGGCATGACAGTAAGAGAATTATGCAGTGCTGCCAT
AACCATGAGTGATAACACTGCGGCCAACTTACTTCTGACAACGATCGGAGGACCGAAGGAGCTAACCGCT
TTTTTGCACAACATGGGGGATCATGTAACTCGCCTTGATCGTTGGGAACCGGAGCTGAATGAAGCCATAC
CAAACGACGAGCGTGACACCACGATGCCTGTAGCAATGGCAACAACGTTGCGCAAACTATTAACTGGCGA
ACTACTTACTCTAGCTTCCCGGCAACAATTAATAGACTGGATGGAGGCGGATAAAGTTGCAGGACCACTT
CTGCGCTCGGCCCTTCCGGCTGGCTGGTTTATTGCTGATAAATCTGGAGCCGGTGAGCGTGGGTCTCGCG
GTATCATTGCAGCACTGGGGCCAGATGGTAAGCCCTCCCGTATCGTAGTTATCTACACGACGGGGAGTCA
GGCAACTATGGATGAACGAAATAGACAGATCGCTGAGATAGGTGCCTCACTGATTAAGCATTGGTAACTG
TCAGACCAAGTTTACTCATATATACTTTAGATTGATTTAAAACTTCATTTTTAATTTAAAAGGATCTAGG
TGAAGATCCTTTTTGATAATCTCATGACCAAAATCCCTTAACGTGAGTTTTCGTTCCACTGAGCGTCAGA
CCCCGTAGAAAAGATCAAAGGATCTTCTTGAGATCCTTTTTTTCTGCGCGTAATCTGCTGCTTGCAAACA
AAAAAACCACCGCTACCAGCGGTGGTTTGTTTGCCGGATCAAGAGCTACCAACTCTTTTTCCGAAGGTAA
CTGGCTTCAGCAGAGCGCAGATACCAAATACTGTTCTTCTAGTGTAGCCGTAGTTAGGCCACCACTTCAA
GAACTCTGTAGCACCGCCTACATACCTCGCTCTGCTAATCCTGTTACCAGTGGCTGCTGCCAGTGGCGAT
AAGTCGTGTCTTACCGGGTTGGACTCAAGACGATAGTTACCGGATAAGGCGCAGCGGTCGGGCTGAACGG
GGGGTTCGTGCACACAGCCCAGCTTGGAGCGAACGACCTACACCGAACTGAGATACCTACAGCGTGAGCT
ATGAGAAAGCGCCACGCTTCCCGAAGGGAGAAAGGCGGACAGGTATCCGGTAAGCGGCAGGGTCGGAACA
GGAGAGCGCACGAGGGAGCTTCCAGGGGGAAACGCCTGGTATCTTTATAGTCCTGTCGGGTTTCGCCACC
TCTGACTTGAGCGTCGATTTTTGTGATGCTCGTCAGGGGGGCGGAGCCTATGGAAAAACGCCAGCAACGC
GGCCTTTTTACGGTTCCTGGCCTTTTGCTGGCCTTTTGCTCACATGTTCTTTCCTGCGTTATCCCCTGAT
TCTGTGGATAACCGTATTACCGCCTTTGAGTGAGCTGATACCGCTCGCCGCAGCCGAACGACCGAGCGCA
GCGAGTCAGTGAGCGAGGAAGCGGAAGAGCGCCCAATACGCAAACCGCCTCTCCCCGCGCGTTGGCCGAT
TCATTAATGCAGCTGGCACGACAGGTTTCCCGACTGGAAAGCGGGCAGTGAGCGCAACGCAATTAATGTG
AGTTAGCTCACTCATTAGGCACCCCAGGCTTTACACTTTATGCTTCCGGCTCGTATGTTGTGTGGAATTG
TGAGCGGATAACAATTTCACACAGGAAACAGCTATGACCATGATTACGCCAAGCGCGCAATTAACCCTCA
CTAAAGGGAACAAAAGCTGGAGCTGCAAGCTTAATGTAGTCTTATGCAATACTCTTGTAGTCTTGCAACA
TGGTAACGATGAGTTAGCAACATGCCTTACAAGGAGAGAAAAAGCACCGTGCATGCCGATTGGTGGAAGT
AAGGTGGTACGATCGTGCCTTATTAGGAAGGCAACAGACGGGTCTGACATGGATTGGACGAACCACTGAA
TTGCCGCATTGCAGAGATATTGTATTTAAGTGCCTAGCTCGATACATAAACGGGTCTCTCTGGTTAGACC
AGATCTGAGCCTGGGAGCTCTCTGGCTAACTAGGGAACCCACTGCTTAAGCCTCAATAAAGCTTGCCTTG
AGTGCTTCAAGTAGTGTGTGCCCGTCTGTTGTGTGACTCTGGTAACTAGAGATCCCTCAGACCCTTTTAG
TCAGTGTGGAAAATCTCTAGCAGTGGCGCCCGAACAGGGACTTGAAAGCGAAAGGGAAACCAGAGGAGCT
CTCTCGACGCAGGACTCGGCTTGCTGAAGCGCGCACGGCAAGAGGCGAGGGGCGGCGACTGGTGAGTACG
CCAAAAATTTTGACTAGCGGAGGCTAGAAGGAGAGAGATGGGTGCGAGAGCGTCAGTATTAAGCGGGGGA
GAATTAGATCGCGATGGGAAAAAATTCGGTTAAGGCCAGGGGGAAAGAAAAAATATAAATTAAAACATAT
AGTATGGGCAAGCAGGGAGCTAGAACGATTCGCAGTTAATCCTGGCCTGTTAGAAACATCAGAAGGCTGT
AGACAAATACTGGGACAGCTACAACCATCCCTTCAGACAGGATCAGAAGAACTTAGATCATTATATAATA
CAGTAGCAACCCTCTATTGTGTGCATCAAAGGATAGAGATAAAAGACACCAAGGAAGCTTTAGACAAGAT
AGAGGAAGAGCAAAACAAAAGTAAGACCACCGCACAGCAAGCGGCCGCTGATCTTCAGACCTGGAGGAGG
AGATATGAGGGACAATTGGAGAAGTGAATTATATAAATATAAAGTAGTAAAAATTGAACCATTAGGAGTA
GCACCCACCAAGGCAAAGAGAAGAGTGGTGCAGAGAGAAAAAAGAGCAGTGGGAATAGGAGCTTTGTTCC
TTGGGTTCTTGGGAGCAGCAGGAAGCACTATGGGCGCAGCGTCAATGACGCTGACGGTACAGGCCAGACA
ATTATTGTCTGGTATAGTGCAGCAGCAGAACAATTTGCTGAGGGCTATTGAGGCGCAACAGCATCTGTTG
CAACTCACAGTCTGGGGCATCAAGCAGCTCCAGGCAAGAATCCTGGCTGTGGAAAGATACCTAAAGGATC
AACAGCTCCTGGGGATTTGGGGTTGCTCTGGAAAACTCATTTGCACCACTGCTGTGCCTTGGAATGCTAG
TTGGAGTAATAAATCTCTGGAACAGATTTGGAATCACACGACCTGGATGGAGTGGGACAGAGAAATTAAC
AATTACACAAGCTTAATACACTCCTTAATTGAAGAATCGCAAAACCAGCAAGAAAAGAATGAACAAGAAT
TATTGGAATTAGATAAATGGGCAAGTTTGTGGAATTGGTTTAACA
Features (pLannotate 1.2.2; 29 found; start..end, strand, type, name):
      3..158     +  CDS            env (fragment): ENV_HV1H2 - Experimental evidence at protein level: Swiss-Prot protein existence level 1. [Transmembrane protein gp41]: Acts as a class I viral fusion protein. Under the current model, the protein has at least 3 conformational states: pre-fusion native state, pre-hairpin intermediate state, and post-fusion hairpin state. During fusion of viral and target intracellular membranes, the coiled coil regions (heptad repeats) assume a trimer-of-hairpins structure, positioning the fusion peptide in close proximity to the C-terminal region of the ectodomain. The formation of this structure appears to d
    162..402     +  promoter       U6 promoter: RNA polymerase III promoter for human U6 snRNA
    432..507     +  misc_RNA       gRNA scaffold: guide RNA scaffold for the Streptococcus pyogenes CRISPR/Cas9 system
    563..680     +  misc_feature   cPPT/CTS: central polypurine tract and central termination sequence of HIV-1
    746..812     +  CDS            small t antigen (fragment): SV40 (simian virus 40) small t antigen
    838..1049    +  promoter       EF-1α core promoter: core promoter for human elongation factor EF-1α
   1050..1988    +  intron         EF-1α intron A: intron upstream of the start codon of human EF-1α
   2010..2609    +  CDS            PuroR (fragment): puromycin N-acetyltransferase; pac from Streptomyces; confers resistance to puromycin
   2625..3213    +  misc_feature   WPRE: woodchuck hepatitis virus posttranscriptional regulatory element
   3264..3283    +  misc_feature   cPPT/CTS (fragment): central polypurine tract and central termination sequence of HIV-1
   3285..3518    +  LTR            3' LTR (ΔU3): self-inactivating 3' long terminal repeat (LTR) from HIV-1
   3596..3717    +  polyA_signal   SV40 poly(A) signal: SV40 polyadenylation signal
   3757..3892    +  rep_origin     SV40 ori: SV40 origin of replication
   3913..3931    -  promoter       T7 promoter: promoter for bacteriophage T7 RNA polymerase
   3939..4094    +  CDS            lacZα (fragment): LacZα fragment of β-galactosidase; lacZ fragment
   4099..4527    +  rep_origin     f1 ori (sequence partly withheld): f1 bacteriophage origin of replication; arrow indicates direction of (+) strand synthesis
   4580..4684    +  promoter       AmpR promoter: bla
   4685..5545    +  CDS            AmpR: β-lactamase; bla; confers resistance to ampicillin, carbenicillin, and related antibiotics
   5716..6304    +  rep_origin     ori: high-copy-number ColE1/pMB1/pBR322/pUC origin of replication
   6487..6579    +  CDS            lacI (fragment): lac repressor; lacI; The lac repressor binds to the lac operator to inhibit transcription in E. coli. This inhibition can be relieved by adding lactose or isopropyl-β-D-thiogalactopyranoside (IPTG).
   6592..6613    +  protein_bind   CAP binding site: CAP binding activates transcription in the presence of cAMP. E. coli catabolite activator protein
   6628..6658    +  promoter       lac promoter: promoter for the E. coli lac operon
   6666..6682    +  protein_bind   lac operator: The lac repressor binds to the lac operator to inhibit transcription in E. coli. This inhibition can be relieved by adding lactose or isopropyl-β-D-thiogalactopyranoside (IPTG). lac repressor encoded by lacI
   6727..6745    +  promoter       T3 promoter: promoter for bacteriophage T3 RNA polymerase
   6773..6999    +  promoter       RSV promoter: Rous sarcoma virus enhancer/promoter
   7000..7180    +  LTR            5' LTR (truncated): truncated 5' long terminal repeat (LTR) from HIV-1
   7227..7352    +  misc_feature   HIV-1 Ψ: packaging signal of human immunodeficiency virus type 1
   7336..7699    +  CDS            HIV-1 gag (fragment): gag protein from human immunodeficiency virus 1; gag
   7845..8078    +  misc_feature   RRE: The Rev response element (RRE) of HIV-1 allows for Rev-dependent mRNA export from the nucleus to the cytoplasm.
