[The description below was written by a language model from this plasmid's Addgene catalogue record and pLannotate feature annotations shown in this document.]
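Description:
pXPR_003 sgRELA guide 1 is a lentiviral single-guide RNA expression plasmid built on the pXPR_003 backbone and intended for CRISPR knockout of human RELA, the gene encoding the p65 subunit of NF-κB. It is a third-generation-style, self-inactivating transfer vector. An RSV promoter fused to a truncated HIV-1 5' LTR drives production of the viral genomic RNA. This is followed by the Ψ packaging signal (overlapping a gag fragment), the Rev response element for Rev-dependent nuclear export, a cPPT/CTS element, and a ΔU3 3' LTR that disables LTR promoter activity after integration. In bacteria the plasmid is maintained through a high-copy ColE1/pUC-type origin and selected with ampicillin via β-lactamase. An f1 origin, an SV40 origin and poly(A) signal, and lac, T3 and T7 remnants from the parental cloning vector are also annotated.

The payload consists of two expression units between the LTRs. A human U6 RNA polymerase III promoter transcribes the RELA-targeting spacer joined to the Streptococcus pyogenes Cas9 guide RNA scaffold. Downstream, the EF-1α core promoter with its intron A drives puromycin N-acetyltransferase, which allows selection of transduced mammalian cells, and a WPRE enhances transcript expression. No Cas9 coding sequence is annotated, so the nuclease has to be supplied separately, for example from a Cas9-expressing cell line or a second vector. The record gives the purpose simply as RELA knockout, and the associated publication concerns tumor cell resistance to CAR T cell therapy in pancreatic cancer. The restriction sites used to clone the guide are not recorded.
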