Addgene plasmid #193591: pXPR_003 sgRELA guide 1
Purpose: RELA knockout
Depositing lab: William Hahn. Depositing organization: Dana-Farber Cancer Institute. Publication: Systematic interrogation of tumor cell resistance to CAR T cell therapy in pancreatic cancer. Hagel KR, Arafeh R, Gang S, Arnoff TE, Larson RC, Doench JG, Mathewson ND, Wucherpfennig KW, Maus MV, Hahn WC. Cancer Res. 2022 Dec 22:CAN-22-2245. doi: 10.1158/0008-5472.CAN-22-2245. PubMed 36548402.
Backbone
  Vector backbone: pXPR_003
  Vector type: Lentiviral
  Selectable markers: Puromycin
Growth in bacteria
  Bacterial resistance: Ampicillin, 100 μg/mL
  Growth temperature: 30°C
  Growth strain: NEB Stable
  Copy number: High Copy
Gene/Insert
  Gene/Insert name: sgRELA guide 1
  gRNA/shRNA sequence: GCTTCCGCTACAAGTGCGAG
  Species: H. sapiens (human)
  Entrez Gene: RELA (a.k.a. AIF3BL3, CMCU, NFKB3, p65)
  Cloning method: Restriction Enzyme; 5′ cloning site Unknown (unknown if destroyed); 3′ cloning site Unknown (unknown if destroyed)
Terms and licenses: Academic/Nonprofit Terms; Industry Terms: Not Available to Industry
How to cite: pXPR_003 sgRELA guide 1 was a gift from William Hahn (Addgene plasmid # 193591 ; http://n2t.net/addgene:193591 ; RRID:Addgene_193591)
